Addgene plasmid #84605: pSLIK CA Rac1
Purpose: Lentiviral expression of doxycycline-inducible constitutively active Rac1 and co-expression of Venus
Depositing lab: Sanjay Kumar. Depositing organization: University of California, Berkeley. Publication: Simultaneous and independent tuning of RhoA and Rac1 activity with orthogonally inducible promoters. MacKay JL, Kumar S. Integr Biol (Camb). 2014 Sep;6(9):885-94. doi: 10.1039/c4ib00099d. PubMed 25044255.
Backbone
  Vector backbone: pSLIK
  Backbone manufacturer: Iain Fraser (Addgene plasmid # 25734)
  Vector type: Mammalian Expression, Lentiviral
  Selectable markers: Venus
Growth in bacteria
  Bacterial resistance: Ampicillin, 100 μg/mL
  Growth temperature: 37°C
  Growth strain: NEB Stable
  Copy number: Unknown
Gene/Insert
  Gene/Insert name: Rac1
  Species: H. sapiens (human)
  Mutation: Constitutively Active, Q61L
  Entrez Gene: RAC1 (a.k.a. MIG5, MRD48, Rac-1, TC-25, p21-Rac1)
  Cloning method: Unknown
  Sequencing primers: 5′ pTYF-5 GTAGACATAATAGCAACAGAC; 3′ hUBCpro-R CTAAGGCCGAGTCTTATGAGCAG
Terms and licenses: Academic/Nonprofit Terms; Industry Terms: Not Available to Industry
How to cite: pSLIK CA Rac1 was a gift from Sanjay Kumar (Addgene plasmid # 84605 ; http://n2t.net/addgene:84605 ; RRID:Addgene_84605)
