[The description below was written by a language model from this plasmid's Addgene catalogue record.]
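Description:
pSLIK CA Rac1 is a lentiviral mammalian expression plasmid built on the pSLIK (single lentivector for inducible knockdown/expression) backbone. It is propagated in bacteria under ampicillin selection. As a lentiviral transfer vector, it is meant to be packaged into viral particles and delivered to mammalian cells by transduction, where the payload integrates into the host genome. The record lists no drug resistance marker for mammalian cells. Instead, the yellow fluorescent protein Venus serves as the selectable marker, so transduced cells can be identified or sorted by fluorescence.

The insert is human RAC1 carrying the Q61L substitution, a mutation recorded here as constitutively active. Changes at this position in Rho-family GTPases generally impair GTP hydrolysis and keep the protein in its active, GTP-bound state. According to the stated purpose, expression of the mutant Rac1 is doxycycline-inducible, while Venus is co-expressed from the same vector. The record does not name the inducible promoter, the transactivator, or the promoter driving Venus, and no feature table is provided. One of the listed sequencing primers is named for the human ubiquitin C promoter, suggesting that this element lies next to the insert, but its role is not specified.

The associated publication concerns simultaneous and independent tuning of RhoA and Rac1 activity with orthogonally inducible promoters. This construct therefore appears to be the doxycycline-controlled Rac1 arm of that system, allowing graded, inducer-dependent control of Rac1 signalling in stably transduced cells.
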