>Addgene plasmid #84605 | pSLIK CA Rac1 | addgene partial sequence | sequence record 164417 | pTYF-5 5'-GTAGACATAATAGCAACAGAC-3'
AAACAAATTACAAAAATTCAAAATTTTCGGGTTTATTACAGGGACAGCAGAGATCCAGTTTGGTTAATTC
TAGACAGTTATCAACAAGTTTGTACAAAAAAGCAGGCTTTAAAGGAACCAATTCAGTCGACTGGATCCCG
AGTTTACTCCCTATCAGTGATAGAGAACGTATGTCGAGTTTACTCCCTATCAGTGATAGAGAACGATGTC
GAGTTTACTCCCTATCAGTGATAGAGAACGTATGTCGAGTTTACTCCCTATCAGTGATAGAGAACGTATG
TCGAGTTTACTCCCTATCAGTGATAGAGAACGTATGTCGAGTTTATCCCTATCAGTGATAGAGAACGTAT
GTCGAGTTTACTCCCTATCAGTGATAGAGAACGTATGTCGAGGTAGGCGTGTACGGTGGGAGGCCTATAT
AAGCAGAGCTCGTTTAGTGAACCGTCAGATCGCCACTAGTCGACTGGATCCGGTACCGAATTCATGCAGG
CCATCAAGTGTGTGGTGGTGGGAGACGGAGCTGTAGGTAAAACTTGCCTACTGATCAGTTACACAACCAA
TGCATTTCCTGGAGAATATATCCCTACTGTCTTTGACAATTATTCTGCCAATGTTATGGTAGATGGAAAA
CCGGTGAATCTGGGCTTATGGGATACAGCTGGACTAGAAGATTATGACAGATTACGCCCCCTATCCTATC
CGCAAACAGATGTGTTCTTAATTTGCTTTTCCCTTGTGAGTCCTGCATCATTTGAAAATGTCCGTGCAAA
GTGGTATCCTGAGGTGCGGCACCACTGTCCCAACACTCCCATCATCCTAGTGGGAACTAAACTTGATCTT
AGGGATGATAAAGACACGATCGAGAAACTGAAGGAGAAGAAGCTGACTCCCATCACCTATCCGCAGGGTC
TAGCCATGGCTAAGGAGATTGGTGCTGTAAAATACCTGGAGTGCTCGGCGCTCACACAGCGAGGCCTCAA
GACAGTGTTTGACGAAGCGATCCGAGCAGTCCTCTGCCCGCCTCCCG
