>Addgene plasmid #84605 | pSLIK CA Rac1 | addgene partial sequence | sequence record 164418 | hUBCpro-R 5'-CTAAGGCCGAGTCTTATGAGCAG-3'
AGCGTCCGGGCGGAAGGATCAGGACGCTCGCTGCGCCCTTCGTCTGACGTGGCAGCGCTCGCCGTGAGGA
GGGGGGCGCCCGCGGGAGGCGCCAAAACCCGGCGCGGAGGCCAGATCTTGGGTGGGTTAATTAACCATCT
TTATGGCTCGAGATGTTATCAACCACTTTGTACAAGAAAGCTGGGTCTAGATATCTCGAGTTACAACAGC
AGGCATTTTCTCTTCCTCTTCTTCACGGGAGGCGGGCAGAGGACTGCTCGGATCGCTTCGTCAAACACTG
TCTTGAGGCCTCGCTGTGTGAGCGCCGAGCACTCCAGGTATTTTACAGCACCAATCTCCTTAGCCATGGC
TAGACCCTGCGGATAGGTGATGGGAGTCAGCTTCTTCTCCTTCAGTTTCTCGATCGTGTCTTTATCATCC
CTAAGATCAAGTTTAGTTCCCACTAGGATGATGGGAGTGTTGGGACAGTGGTGCCGCACCTCAGGATACC
ACTTTGCACGGACATTTTCAAATGATGCAGGACTCACAAGGGAAAAGCAAATTAAGAACACATCTGTTTG
CGGATAGGATAGGGGGCGTAATCTGTCATAATCTTCTAGTCCAGCTGTATCCCATAAGCCCAGATTCACC
GGTTTTCCATCTACCATAACATTGGCAGAATAATTGTCAAAGACAGTAGGGATATATTCTCCAGGAAATG
CATTGGTTGTGTAACTGATCAGTAGGCAAGTTTTACCTACAGCTCCGTCTCCCACCACCACACACTTGAT
GGCCTGCATGAATTCGGTACCGGATCCAGTCGACTAGTGGCGATCTGACGGTTCACTAAACGAGCTCTGC
TTATATAGGCCTCCCACCGTACACGCCTACCTCGACATACGTTCTCTATCACTGATAGGGAGTAAACTCG
ACATACGTTCTCTATCACTGATAGGGATAAACTCGACATACGTTCTCTATCACTGATAGGGAGTAAACTC
GACATACGTTTCTCT
